Addgene plasmid #209328: pLCS107
Purpose: (Empty Backbone) Gateway cloning compatible vector for transient expression in protoplasts. Arabidopsis UBQ10 promoter for N-terminal mNeonGreen fusion protein.
Depositing lab: Lucia Strader. Depositing organization: Duke University. Publication: An improved toolkit of gateway- and gibson assembly-compatible vectors for protoplast transfection and agrobacterium-mediated plant transformation. Allen JR, Flanagan M, Pathak S, Emenecker SK, Emenecker RJ, Strader LC. BMC Res Notes. 2025 Apr 8;18(1):149. doi: 10.1186/s13104-025-07231-1. PubMed 40200324.
Backbone
  Vector backbone: pLCS100
  Vector type: Plant Expression
Growth in bacteria
  Bacterial resistance: Chloramphenicol and Ampicillin, 25 & 100 μg/mL
  Growth temperature: 37°C
  Growth strain: ccdB Survival
  Copy number: High Copy
Gene/Insert
  Gene/Insert name: None
Terms and licenses: Academic/Nonprofit Terms; Industry Terms: Not Available to Industry
Depositor comments: Please visit https://doi.org/10.21203/rs.3.rs-3558280/v1 for preprint.
How to cite: pLCS107 was a gift from Lucia Strader (Addgene plasmid # 209328 ; http://n2t.net/addgene:209328 ; RRID:Addgene_209328)
