[The description below was written by a language model from this plasmid's Addgene catalogue record and pLannotate feature annotations shown in this document.]
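Description:
pLCS107 is an empty Gateway destination vector for transient expression of fusion proteins in plant protoplasts, built on the pLCS100 backbone. It is a small, high-copy plasmid of about 7.5 kb with a pUC-type ColE1 origin and an ampicillin resistance gene (AmpR with its own bla promoter). The feature table also shows remnants of lacZα, the lac promoter/operator region, and fragments of lacI, bom and rop inherited from the parental cloning vectors. No T-DNA borders or plant selection markers are annotated, consistent with its intended use in direct transfection rather than Agrobacterium-mediated transformation.

According to the catalogue entry, the expression cassette is driven by the Arabidopsis UBQ10 promoter. This promoter is not itself annotated in the feature table, but presumably lies in the unannotated region upstream of the mNeonGreen coding sequence. mNeonGreen, a bright, fast-maturing monomeric green/yellow fluorescent protein, is followed by a short multiple cloning site and then the Gateway cassette: attR1, a chloramphenicol acetyltransferase gene, a ccdA fragment, the ccdB toxin gene and attR2. The octopine synthase (OCS) terminator closes the transcription unit. An LR recombination with an entry clone replaces the chloramphenicol/ccdB segment with the gene of interest, placing it downstream of mNeonGreen so that the product carries the fluorescent protein at its N-terminus. Because ccdB poisons DNA gyrase in ordinary E. coli, the unrecombined vector must be kept in a ccdB-tolerant strain under chloramphenicol and ampicillin selection, while loss of ccdB provides counter-selection for recombinant clones. Typical uses suggested by this design include visualising the expression and subcellular localisation of tagged proteins in protoplasts.
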