Features (pLannotate 1.2.2; 21 found; start..end, strand, type, name):
    137..236     +  misc_feature   bom (fragment): basis of mobility region from pBR322
    242..396     -  CDS            lacZα (fragment): LacZα fragment of β-galactosidase; lacZ fragment
   1989..2696    +  CDS            mNeonGreen: mNeonGreen is a basic (constitutively fluorescent) green/yellow fluorescent protein published in 2013, derived from Branchiostoma lanceolatum. It is reported to be a very rapidly-maturing monomer with moderate acid sensitivity.
   2697..2761    +  misc_feature   MCS: multiple cloning site
   2766..2890    +  protein_bind   attR1: mutant version of attR; recombination site for the Gateway® LR reaction LR Clonase™
   2915..2945    +  promoter       lac UV5 promoter: E. coli lac promoter with an "up" mutation
   2969..2998    +  promoter       cat promoter (fragment): promoter of the E. coli cat gene encoding chloramphenicol acetyltransferase
   2999..3655    +  CDS            cat: CAT_ECOLX - Experimental evidence at protein level: Swiss-Prot protein existence level 1. This enzyme is an effector of chloramphenicol resistance in bacteria. From Escherichia coli. This protein is used as a marker in many commonly used cloning vectors, such as pACYC184.
   3837..3995    +  CDS            ccdA (fragment): CCDA_ECO57 - Also known as H, letA. Experimental evidence at protein level: Swiss-Prot protein existence level 1. Antitoxin component of a type II toxin-antitoxin (TA) system which inhibits the post-segregational killing (PSK) of plasmid-free cells, also referred to as a plasmid addiction system. Binds to and blocks the activity of CcdB; will also remove bound CcdB protein from the CcdB-GyrA complex by forming a CcdA-CcdB complex, a process termed rejuvenation. Functions as a transcriptional corepressor for the ccdAB operon, repression also requires CcdB (By similarity). From Escherichia coli
   4000..4302    +  CDS            ccdB: CCDB_ECOLI - Also known as G, letB, letD. Experimental evidence at protein level: Swiss-Prot protein existence level 1. Toxic component of a type II toxin-antitoxin (TA) system, functioning in plasmid maintainence. Responsible for the post- segregational killing (PSK) of plasmid-free cells, also referred to as a plasmid addiction system. Half-life of over 2 hours. Cell killing by CcdB is accompanied by filamentation, defects in chromosome and plasmid segregation, defects in cell division, formation of anucleate cells, decreased DNA synthesis and plasmid loss. Interferes with the activity of DN
   4346..4470    -  protein_bind   attR2: mutant version of attR; recombination site for the Gateway® LR reaction LR Clonase™
   4529..5236    +  terminator     OCS terminator: octopine synthase terminator
   5239..5284    -  misc_feature   MCS (fragment): pUC18/19 multiple cloning site
   5317..5333    -  protein_bind   lac operator: The lac repressor binds to the lac operator to inhibit transcription in E. coli. This inhibition can be relieved by adding lactose or isopropyl-β-D-thiogalactopyranoside (IPTG). lac repressor encoded by lacI
   5341..5371    -  promoter       lac promoter: promoter for the E. coli lac operon
   5386..5407    -  protein_bind   CAP binding site: CAP binding activates transcription in the presence of cAMP. E. coli catabolite activator protein
   5420..5512    -  CDS            lacI (fragment): lac repressor; lacI; The lac repressor binds to the lac operator to inhibit transcription in E. coli. This inhibition can be relieved by adding lactose or isopropyl-β-D-thiogalactopyranoside (IPTG).
   5695..6283    -  rep_origin     ori: high-copy-number ColE1/pMB1/pBR322/pUC origin of replication
   6454..7314    -  CDS            AmpR: β-lactamase; bla; confers resistance to ampicillin, carbenicillin, and related antibiotics
   7315..7419    -  promoter       AmpR promoter: bla
   7514..35      +  CDS            rop (fragment) (across the origin): Rop protein, which maintains plasmids at low copy number; rop
>Addgene plasmid #209328 | pLCS107 | addgene full sequence | sequence record 420442 | Addgene NGS Result
TCGCGCGTTTCGGTGATGACGGTGAAAACCTCTGACACATGCAGCTCCCGGAGACGGTCACAGCTTGTCT
GTAAGCGGATGCCGGGAGCAGACAAGCCCGTCAGGGCGCGTCAGCGGGTGTTGGCGGGTGTCGGGGCTGG
CTTAACTATGCGGCATCAGAGCAGATTGTACTGAGAGTGCACCATATGCGGTGTGAAATACCGCACAGAT
GCGTAAGGAGAAAATACCGCATCAGGCGCCATTCGCCATTCAGGCTGCGCAACTGTTGGGAAGGGCGATC
GGTGCGGGCCTCTTCGCTATTACGCCAGCTGGCGAAAGGGGGATGTGCTGCAAGGCGATTAAGTTGGGTA
ACGCCAGGGTTTTCCCAGTCACGACGTTGTAAAACGACGGCCAGTGCCAAACTTTCGCGAAGCACCCACC
CTAAGCCACATTTTAATCCTTCTGTTGGCCATGCCCCATCAAAGTTGCACTTAACCCAAGATTGTGGTGG
AGCTTCCCATGTTTCTCGTCTGTCCCGACGGTGTTGTGGTTGGTGCTTTCCTTACATTCTGAGCCTCTTT
CCTTCTAATCCACTCATCTGCATCTTCTTGTGTCCTTACTAATACCTCATTGGTTCCAAATTCCCTCCCT
TTAAGCACCAGCTCGTTTCTGTTCTTCCACAGCCTCCCAAGTATCCAAGGGACTAAAGCCTCCACATTCT
TCAGATCAGGATATTCTTGTTTAAGATGTTGAACTCTATGGAGGTTTGTATGAACTGATGATCTAGGACC
GGATAAGTTCCCTTCTTCATAGCGAACTTATTCAAAGAATGTTTTGTGTATCATTCTTGTTACATTGTTA
TTAATGAAAAAATATTATTGGTCATTGGACTGAACACGAGTGTTAAATATGGACCAGGCCCCAAATAAGA
TCCATTGATATATGAATTAAATAACAAGAATAAATCGAGTCACCAAACCACTTGCCTTTTTTAACGAGAC
TTGTTCACCAACTTGATACAAAAGTCATTATCCTATGCAAATCAATAATCATACAAAAATATCCAATAAC
ACTAAAAAATTAAAAGAAATGGATAATTTCACAATATGTTATACGATAAAGAAGTTACTTTTCCAAGAAA
TTCACTGATTTTATAAGCCCACTTGCATTAGATAAATGGCAAAAAAAAACAAAAAGGAAAAGAAATAAAG
CACGAAGAATTCTAGAAAATACGAAATACGCTTCAATGCAGTGGGACCCACGGTTCAATTATTGCCAATT
TTCAGCTCCACCGTATATTTAAAAAATAAAACGATAATGCTAAAAAAATATAAATCGTAACGATCGTTAA
ATCTCAACGGCTGGATCTTATGACGACCGTTAGAAATTGTGGTTGTCGACGAGTCAGTAATAAACGGCGT
CAAAGTGGTTGCAGCCGGCACACACGAGTCGTGTTTATCAACTCAAAGCACAAATACTTTTCCTCAACCT
AAAAATAAGGCAATTAGCCAAAAACAACTTTGCGTGTAAACAACGCTCAATACACGTGTCATTTTATTAT
TAGCTATTGCTTCACCGCCTTAGCTTTCTCGTGACCTAGTCGTCCTCGTCTTTTCTTCTTCTTCTTCTAT
AAAACAATACCCAAAGAGCTCTTCTTCTTCACAATTCAGATTTCAATTTCTCAAAATCTTAAAAACTTTC
TCTCAATTCTCTCTACCGTGATCAAGGTAAATTTCTGTGTTCCTTATTCTCTCAAAATCTTCGATTTTGT
TTTCGTTCGATCCCAATTTCGTATATGTTCTTTGGTTTAGATTCTGTTAATCTTAGATCGAAGACGATTT
TCTGGGTTTGATCGTTAGATATCATCTTAATTCTCGATTAGGGTTTCATAGATATCATCCGATTTGTTCA
AATAATTTGAGTTTTGTCGAATAATTACTCTTCGATTTGTGATTTCTATCTAGATCTGGTGTTAGTTTCT
AGTTTGTGCGATCGAATTTGTCCTCGAGATGGTTAGTAAGGGGGAAGAGGATAACATGGCATCACTCCCG
GCTACCCATGAACTGCACATATTTGGAAGTATTAACGGCGTTGATTTTGACATGGTCGGCCAGGGCACGG
GAAACCCCAACGACGGATATGAGGAGCTTAATCTTAAAAGTACGAAGGGAGATTTGCAGTTCTCTCCCTG
GATACTGGTCCCGCATATCGGGTACGGTTTCCATCAATATCTGCCCTACCCCGACGGTATGAGTCCTTTC
CAGGCTGCAATGGTGGACGGCTCTGGCTACCAAGTTCATAGGACGATGCAATTCGAGGACGGTGCAAGTC
TTACAGTCAATTATAGATACACATATGAGGGTTCTCACATAAAGGGAGAGGCCCAGGTGAAAGGGACGGG
CTTCCCCGCTGATGGCCCCGTGATGACAAACTCACTCACGGCAGCCGACTGGTGTAGGTCTAAAAAGACT
TACCCTAACGACAAGACGATTATATCAACATTCAAATGGAGCTACACCACTGGGAATGGCAAGCGTTACA
GAAGTACTGCCAGGACAACATACACTTTTGCGAAGCCCATGGCTGCTAACTATCTAAAAAACCAACCAAT
GTATGTTTTCAGAAAAACCGAGCTTAAGCACAGTAAGACTGAACTAAACTTTAAAGAGTGGCAAAAGGCT
TTTACGGATGTCATGGGTATGGACGAGCTTTACAAGTCCGGACTCAGATCACGAGCTCAAGCTTCAAATT
CTGCAGTCGACGGTACCGCGGGCCCGGGATCATCAACAAGTTTGTACAAAAAAGCTGAACGAGAAACGTA
AAATGATATAAATATCAATATATTAAATTAGATTTTGCATAAAAAACAGACTACATAATACTGTAAAACA
CAACATATCCAGTCACTATGGCGGCCGCATTAGGCACCCCAGGCTTTACACTTTATGCTTCCGGCTCGTA
TAATGTGTGGATTTTGAGTTAGGATCCGTCGAGATTTTCAGGAGCTAAGGAAGCTAAAATGGAGAAAAAA
ATCACTGGATATACCACCGTTGATATATCCCAATGGCATCGTAAAGAACATTTTGAGGCATTTCAGTCAG
TTGCTCAATGTACCTATAACCAGACCGTTCAGCTGGATATTACGGCCTTTTTAAAGACCGTAAAGAAAAA
TAAGCACAAGTTTTATCCGGCCTTTATTCACATTCTTGCCCGCCTGATGAATGCTCATCCGGAGTTCCGT
ATGGCAATGAAAGACGGTGAGCTGGTGATATGGGATAGTGTTCACCCTTGTTACACCGTTTTCCATGAGC
AAACTGAAACGTTTTCATCGCTCTGGAGTGAATACCACGACGATTTCCGGCAGTTTCTACACATATATTC
GCAAGATGTGGCGTGTTACGGTGAAAACCTGGCCTATTTCCCTAAAGGGTTTATTGAGAATATGTTTTTC
GTCTCAGCCAATCCCTGGGTGAGTTTCACCAGTTTTGATTTAAACGTGGCCAATATGGACAACTTCTTCG
CCCCCGTTTTCACCATGGGCAAATATTATACGCAAGGCGACAAGGTGCTGATGCCGCTGGCGATTCAGGT
TCATCATGCCGTTTGTGATGGCTTCCATGTCGGCAGAATGCTTAATGAATTACAACAGTACTGCGATGAG
TGGCAGGGCGGGGCGTAAAGATCTGGATCCGGCTTACTAAAAGCCAGATAACAGTATGCGTATTTGCGCG
CTGATTTTTGCGGTATAAGAATATATACTGATATGTATACCCGAAGTATGTCAAAAAGAGGTATGCTATG
AAGCAGCGTATTACAGTGACAGTTGACAGCGACAGCTATCAGTTGCTCAAGGCATATATGATGTCAATAT
CTCCGGTCTGGTAAGCACAACCATGCAGAATGAAGCCCGTCGTCTGCGTGCCGAACGCTGGAAAGCGGAA
AATCAGGAAGGGATGGCTGAGGTCGCCCGGTTTATTGAAATGAACGGCTCTTTTGCTGACGAGAACAGGG
GCTGGTGAAATGCAGTTTAAGGTTTACACCTATAAAAGAGAGAGCCGTTATCGTCTGTTTGTGGATGTAC
AGAGTGATATTATTGACACGCCCGGGCGACGGATGGTGATCCCCCTGGCCAGTGCACGTCTGCTGTCAGA
TAAAGTCTCCCGTGAACTTTACCCGGTGGTGCATATCGGGGATGAAAGCTGGCGCATGATGACCACCGAT
ATGGCCAGTGTGCCGGTCTCCGTTATCGGGGAAGAAGTGGCTGATCTCAGCCACCGCGAAAATGACATCA
AAAACGCCATTAACCTGATGTTCTGGGGAATATAAATGTCAGGCTCCCTTATACACAGCCAGTCTGCAGG
TCGACCATAGTGACTGGATATGTTGTGTTTTACAGTATTATGTAGTCTGTTTTTTATGCAAAATCTAATT
TAATATATTGATATTTATATCATTTTACGTTTCTCGTTCAGCTTTCTTGTACAAAGTGGTTGATGATCCT
AGGTGAGTCTAGAGAGTTAATTAAGACCCGGGACTAGTCCCTAGAGTCCTGCTTTAATGAGATATGCGAG
ACGCCTATGATCGCATGATATTTGCTTTCAATTCTGTTGTGCACGTTGTAAAAAACCTGAGCATGTGTAG
CTCAGATCCTTACCGCCGGTTTCGGTTCATTCTAATGAATATATCACCCGTTACTATCGTATTTTTATGA
ATAATATTCTCCGTTCAATTTACTGATTGTACCCTACTACTTATATGTACAATATTAAAATGAAAACAAT
ATATTGTGCTGAATAGGTTTATAGCGACATCTATGATAGAGCGCCACAATAACAAACAATTGCGTTTTAT
TATTACAAATCCAATTTTAAAAAAAGCGGCAGAACCGGTCAAACCTAAAAGACTGATTACATAAATCTTA
TTCAAATTTCAAAAGTGCCCCAGGGGCTAGTATCTACGACACACCGAGCGGCGAACTAATAACGCTCACT
GAAGGGAACTCCGGTTCCCCGCCGGCGCGCATGGGTGAGATTCCTTGAAGTTGAGTATTGGCCGTCCGCT
CTACCGAAAGTTACGGGCACCATTCAACCCGGTCCAGCACGGCGGCCGGGTAACCGACTTGCTGCCCCGA
GAATTATGCAGCATTTTTTTGGTGTATGTGGGCCCCAAATGAAGTGCAGGTCAAACCTTGACAGTGACGA
CAAATCGTTGGGCGGGTCCAGGGCGAATTTTGCGACAACATGTCGAGGCTCAGCAGGACCTGCAGGTCGA
CTCTAGAGGATCCCCGGGTACCGAGCTCGAATTCGTAATCATGTCATAGCTGTTTCCTGTGTGAAATTGT
TATCCGCTCACAATTCCACACAACATACGAGCCGGAAGCATAAAGTGTAAAGCCTGGGGTGCCTAATGAG
TGAGCTAACTCACATTAATTGCGTTGCGCTCACTGCCCGCTTTCCAGTCGGGAAACCTGTCGTGCCAGCT
GCATTAATGAATCGGCCAACGCGCGGGGAGAGGCGGTTTGCGTATTGGGCGCTCTTCCGCTTCCTCGCTC
ACTGACTCGCTGCGCTCGGTCGTTCGGCTGCGGCGAGCGGTATCAGCTCACTCAAAGGCGGTAATACGGT
TATCCACAGAATCAGGGGATAACGCAGGAAAGAACATGTGAGCAAAAGGCCAGCAAAAGGCCAGGAACCG
TAAAAAGGCCGCGTTGCTGGCGTTTTTCCATAGGCTCCGCCCCCCTGACGAGCATCACAAAAATCGACGC
TCAAGTCAGAGGTGGCGAAACCCGACAGGACTATAAAGATACCAGGCGTTTCCCCCTGGAAGCTCCCTCG
TGCGCTCTCCTGTTCCGACCCTGCCGCTTACCGGATACCTGTCCGCCTTTCTCCCTTCGGGAAGCGTGGC
GCTTTCTCATAGCTCACGCTGTAGGTATCTCAGTTCGGTGTAGGTCGTTCGCTCCAAGCTGGGCTGTGTG
CACGAACCCCCCGTTCAGCCCGACCGCTGCGCCTTATCCGGTAACTATCGTCTTGAGTCCAACCCGGTAA
GACACGACTTATCGCCACTGGCAGCAGCCACTGGTAACAGGATTAGCAGAGCGAGGTATGTAGGCGGTGC
TACAGAGTTCTTGAAGTGGTGGCCTAACTACGGCTACACTAGAAGAACAGTATTTGGTATCTGCGCTCTG
CTGAAGCCAGTTACCTTCGGAAAAAGAGTTGGTAGCTCTTGATCCGGCAAACAAACCACCGCTGGTAGCG
GTGGTTTTTTTGTTTGCAAGCAGCAGATTACGCGCAGAAAAAAAGGATCTCAAGAAGATCCTTTGATCTT
TTCTACGGGGTCTGACGCTCAGTGGAACGAAAACTCACGTTAAGGGATTTTGGTCATGAGATTATCAAAA
AGGATCTTCACCTAGATCCTTTTAAATTAAAAATGAAGTTTTAAATCAATCTAAAGTATATATGAGTAAA
CTTGGTCTGACAGTTACCAATGCTTAATCAGTGAGGCACCTATCTCAGCGATCTGTCTATTTCGTTCATC
CATAGTTGCCTGACTCCCCGTCGTGTAGATAACTACGATACGGGAGGGCTTACCATCTGGCCCCAGTGCT
GCAATGATACCGCGAGACCCACGCTCACCGGCTCCAGATTTATCAGCAATAAACCAGCCAGCCGGAAGGG
CCGAGCGCAGAAGTGGTCCTGCAACTTTATCCGCCTCCATCCAGTCTATTAATTGTTGCCGGGAAGCTAG
AGTAAGTAGTTCGCCAGTTAATAGTTTGCGCAACGTTGTTGCCATTGCTACAGGCATCGTGGTGTCACGC
TCGTCGTTTGGTATGGCTTCATTCAGCTCCGGTTCCCAACGATCAAGGCGAGTTACATGATCCCCCATGT
TGTGCAAAAAAGCGGTTAGCTCCTTCGGTCCTCCGATCGTTGTCAGAAGTAAGTTGGCCGCAGTGTTATC
ACTCATGGTTATGGCAGCACTGCATAATTCTCTTACTGTCATGCCATCCGTAAGATGCTTTTCTGTGACT
GGTGAGTACTCAACCAAGTCATTCTGAGAATAGTGTATGCGGCGACCGAGTTGCTCTTGCCCGGCGTCAA
TACGGGATAATACCGCGCCACATAGCAGAACTTTAAAAGTGCTCATCATTGGAAAACGTTCTTCGGGGCG
AAAACTCTCAAGGATCTTACCGCTGTTGAGATCCAGTTCGATGTAACCCACTCGTGCACCCAACTGATCT
TCAGCATCTTTTACTTTCACCAGCGTTTCTGGGTGAGCAAAAACAGGAAGGCAAAATGCCGCAAAAAAGG
GAATAAGGGCGACACGGAAATGTTGAATACTCATACTCTTCCTTTTTCAATATTATTGAAGCATTTATCA
GGGTTATTGTCTCATGAGCGGATACATATTTGAATGTATTTAGAAAAATAAACAAATAGGGGTTCCGCGC
ACATTTCCCCGAAAAGTGCCACCTGACGTCTAAGAAACCATTATTATCATGACATTAACCTATAAAAATA
GGCGTATCACGAGGCCCTTTCGTC
